Addgene plasmid #207556: LC3B sgRNA
Purpose: pX330 expressing Cas9 and a sgRNA targeting the LC3B locus
Depositing lab: Jens Schmidt. Depositing organization: Michigan State University. Publication: Quantitative analysis of autophagy reveals the role of ATG9 and ATG2 in autophagosome formation. Broadbent DG, Barnaba C, Perez GI, Schmidt JC. J Cell Biol. 2023 Jul 3;222(7):e202210078. doi: 10.1083/jcb.202210078. Epub 2023 Apr 28. PubMed 37115157.
Backbone
  Vector backbone: pX330 Addgene #42230
  Total vector size (bp): 8500
  Vector type: Mammalian Expression
Growth in bacteria
  Bacterial resistance: Ampicillin, 100 μg/mL
  Growth temperature: 37°C
  Growth strain: DH5alpha
  Copy number: High Copy
Gene/Insert
  Gene/Insert name: CACTGAATACCAGCGCCTAG
  Species: H. sapiens (human)
  Promoter: CMV and U6
  Cloning method: Restriction Enzyme; 5′ cloning site BbsI (unknown if destroyed); 3′ cloning site BbsI (unknown if destroyed)
  Sequencing primers: 5′ U6 forward
Terms and licenses: Academic/Nonprofit Terms; Industry Terms: Not Available to Industry
How to cite: LC3B sgRNA was a gift from Jens Schmidt (Addgene plasmid # 207556 ; http://n2t.net/addgene:207556 ; RRID:Addgene_207556)
