[The description below was written by a language model from this plasmid's Addgene catalogue record and pLannotate feature annotations shown in this document.]
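Description:
LC3B sgRNA is a mammalian expression plasmid of about 8.5 kb, built on the pX330 backbone. It delivers Streptococcus pyogenes Cas9 and a single guide RNA against the human LC3B (MAP1LC3B) locus from one vector. It is propagated in E. coli as a high-copy plasmid through a ColE1/pUC-type origin and selected with ampicillin via the β-lactamase gene. An f1 phage origin, short rop and bom remnants from pBR322, and a single annotated AAV2 ITR are backbone carry-overs rather than functional payload. No mammalian selection marker or fluorescent reporter is annotated.

The plasmid carries two expression units. A human U6 RNA polymerase III promoter drives a 20-nt spacer, cloned through the BbsI sites, that is fused to the S. pyogenes gRNA scaffold. The annotation software recognises this spacer as a fragment of the LC3B coding sequence, consistent with the stated target. A second, partial scaffold fragment lies just downstream. Cas9 is annotated as adjoining N- and C-terminal portions that together span the plasmid's numbering origin and form one continuous coding sequence. It is followed by a nucleoplasmin nuclear localization signal and a bGH polyadenylation signal. The catalogue lists the promoters as "CMV and U6", but the feature table shows that Cas9 is driven by a hybrid element made of the CMV enhancer, the chicken β-actin promoter and a hybrid CBA/MVM intron.

Transfection into human cells should produce a Cas9-mediated double-strand break at the LC3B locus. The associated publication is a quantitative study of autophagosome formation, but the record does not say whether the cut was used for knockout or for donor-templated knock-in.
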