Features (pLannotate 1.2.2; 19 found; start..end, strand, type, name):
   1210..1437    -  intron         hybrid intron: hybrid between chicken β-actin (CBA) and minute virus of mice (MMV) introns (Gray et al., 2011)
   1438..1714    -  promoter       chicken β-actin promoter: No description available
   1716..2001    -  enhancer       CMV enhancer: human cytomegalovirus immediate early enhancer; contains an 18-bp deletion relative to the standard CMV enhancer
   2048..2091    -  misc_RNA       gRNA scaffold (fragment): guide RNA scaffold for the Streptococcus pyogenes CRISPR/Cas9 system
   2098..2173    -  misc_RNA       gRNA scaffold: guide RNA scaffold for the Streptococcus pyogenes CRISPR/Cas9 system
   2174..2193    +  CDS            LC3B (fragment): human LC3 protein; MAP1LC3B; Atg8 family member found on autophagosomes
   2203..2443    -  promoter       U6 promoter: RNA polymerase III promoter for human U6 snRNA
   2505..3093    -  rep_origin     ori: high-copy-number ColE1/pMB1/pBR322/pUC origin of replication
   3264..4124    -  CDS            AmpR: β-lactamase; bla; confers resistance to ampicillin, carbenicillin, and related antibiotics
   4125..4229    -  promoter       AmpR promoter: bla
   4324..4359    +  CDS            rop (fragment): Rop protein, which maintains plasmids at low copy number; rop
   4461..4510    +  misc_feature   bom (fragment): basis of mobility region from pBR322
   4511..4966    -  rep_origin     f1 ori (sequence partly withheld): f1 bacteriophage origin of replication; arrow indicates direction of (+) strand synthesis
   4985..5036    +  misc_feature   bom (fragment): basis of mobility region from pBR322
   5041..5181    -  repeat_region  AAV2 ITR: inverted terminal repeat of adeno-associated virus serotype 2 inverted
   5286..5397    -  polyA_signal   bGH poly(A) signal: bovine growth hormone polyadenylation signal
   5431..5478    -  CDS            nucleoplasmin NLS: bipartite nuclear localization signal from nucleoplasmin
   5479..7977    -  CDS            Cas9(C): C-terminal portion of Streptococcus pyogenes Cas9 (Zetsche et al., 2015)
   7978..1072    -  CDS            Cas9(N) (across the origin): N-terminal portion of Streptococcus pyogenes Cas9 (Zetsche et al., 2015)
>Addgene plasmid #207556 | LC3B sgRNA | addgene full sequence | sequence record 430966 | Addgene NGS Result
AGCCGTTCTTGCTCTGGTCGAAGAAAATCTCTTTGTACTTCTCAGGCAGCTGCTGCCGCACGAGAGCTTT
CAGCAGGGTCAGGTCCTGGTGGTGCTCGTCGTATCTCTTGATCATAGAGGCGCTCAGGGGGGCCTTGGTG
ATCTCGGTGTTCACTCTCAGGATGTCGCTCAGCAGGATGGCGTCGGACAGGTTCTTGGCGGCCAGAAACA
GGTCGGCGTACTGGTCGCCGATCTGGGCCAGCAGGTTGTCCAGGTCGTCGTCGTAGGTGTCCTTGCTCAG
CTGCAGTTTGGCATCCTCGGCCAGGTCGAAGTTGCTCTTGAAGTTGGGGGTCAGGCCCAGGCTCAGGGCA
ATCAGGTTTCCGAACAGGCCATTCTTCTTCTCGCCGGGCAGCTGGGCGATCAGATTTTCCAGCCGTCTGC
TCTTGCTCAGTCTGGCAGACAGGATGGCCTTGGCGTCCACGCCGCTGGCGTTGATGGGGTTTTCCTCGAA
CAGCTGGTTGTAGGTCTGCACCAGCTGGATGAACAGCTTGTCCACGTCGCTGTTGTCGGGGTTCAGGTCG
CCCTCGATCAGGAAGTGGCCCCGGAACTTGATCATGTGGGCCAGGGCCAGATAGATCAGCCGCAGGTCGG
CCTTGTCGGTGCTGTCCACCAGTTTCTTTCTCAGGTGGTAGATGGTGGGGTACTTCTCGTGGTAGGCCAC
CTCGTCCACGATGTTGCCGAAGATGGGGTGCCGCTCGTGCTTCTTATCCTCTTCCACCAGGAAGGACTCT
TCCAGTCTGTGGAAGAAGCTGTCGTCCACCTTGGCCATCTCGTTGCTGAAGATCTCTTGCAGATAGCAGA
TCCGGTTCTTCCGTCTGGTGTATCTTCTTCTGGCGGTTCTCTTCAGCCGGGTGGCCTCGGCTGTTTCGCC
GCTGTCGAACAGCAGGGCTCCGATCAGGTTCTTCTTGATGCTGTGCCGGTCGGTGTTGCCCAGCACCTTG
AATTTCTTGCTGGGCACCTTGTACTCGTCGGTGATCACGGCCCAGCCCACAGAGTTGGTGCCGATGTCCA
GGCCGATGCTGTACTTCTTGTCGGCTGCTGGGACTCCGTGGATACCGACCTTCCGCTTCTTCTTTGGGGC
CATCTTATCGTCATCGTCTTTGTAATCAATATCATGATCCTTGTAGTCTCCGTCGTGGTCCTTATAGTCC
ATGGTGGCACCGGTCCAACCTGAAAAAAAGTGATTTCAGGCAGGTGCTCCAGGTAATTAAACATTAATAC
CCCACCAACCAACCATCCCTTAAACCCTTACCTCTTGCTCAGCTAATTACAGCCCGGAGGAGAAGGGCCG
TCCCGCCCGCTCACCTGTGGGAGTAACGCGGTCAGTCAGAGCCGGGGCGGGCGGCGCGAGGCGGCGGCGG
AGCGGGGCACGGGGCGAAGGCAGCGCGCAGCGACTCCCGCCCGCCGCGCGCTTCGCTTTTTATAGGGCCG
CCGCCGCCGCCGCCTCGCCATAAAAGGAAACTTTCGGAGCGCGCCGCTCTGATTGGCTGCCGCCGCACCT
CTCCGCCTCGCCCCGCCCCGCCCCTCGCCCCGCCCCGCCCCGCCTGGCGCGCGCCCCCCCCCCCCCCCGC
CCCCATCGCTGCACAAAATAATTAAAAAATAAATAAATACAAAATTGGGGGTGGGGAGGGGGGGGAGATG
GGGAGAGTGAAGCAGAACGTGGGGCTCACCTCGACCATGGTAATAGCGATGACTAATACGTAGATGTACT
GCCAAGTAGGAAAGTCCCATAAGGTCATGTACTGGGCACAATGCCAGGCGGGCCATTTACCGTCATTGAC
GTCAATAGGGGGCGTACTTGGCATATGATACACTTGATGTACTGCCAAGTGGGCAGTTTACCGTAAATAC
TCCACCCATTGACGTCAATGGAAAGTCCCTATTGGCGTTACTATTGACGTCAATGGGCGGGGGTCGTTGG
GCGGTCAGCCAGGCGGGCCATTTACCGTAAGTTATGTAACGGGTACCTCTAGAGCCATTTGTCTGCAGAA
TTGGCGCACGCGCTAAAAACGGACTAGCCTTATTTTAACTTGCTATTTCTAGCTCTAAAACAAAAAAGCA
CCGACTCGGTGCCACTTTTTCAAGTTGATAACGGACTAGCCTTATTTTAACTTGCTATTTCTAGCTCTAA
AACTGCCGTCGGAGAAGACCTTCCGGTGTTTCGTCCTTTCCACAAGATATATAAAGCCAAGAAATCGAAA
TACTTTCAAGTTACGGTAAGCATATGATAGTCCATTTTAAAACATAATTTTAAAACTGCAAACTACCCAA
GAAATTATTACTTTCTACGTCACGTATTTTGTACTAATATCTTTGTGTTTACAGTCAAATTAATTCCAAT
TATCTCTCTAACAGCCTTGTATCGTATATGCAAATATGAAGGAATCATGGGAAATAGGCCCTCACATGTG
AGCAAAAGGCCAGCAAAAGGCCAGGAACCGTAAAAAGGCCGCGTTGCTGGCGTTTTTCCATAGGCTCCGC
CCCCCTGACGAGCATCACAAAAATCGACGCTCAAGTCAGAGGTGGCGAAACCCGACAGGACTATAAAGAT
ACCAGGCGTTTCCCCCTGGAAGCTCCCTCGTGCGCTCTCCTGTTCCGACCCTGCCGCTTACCGGATACCT
GTCCGCCTTTCTCCCTTCGGGAAGCGTGGCGCTTTCTCATAGCTCACGCTGTAGGTATCTCAGTTCGGTG
TAGGTCGTTCGCTCCAAGCTGGGCTGTGTGCACGAACCCCCCGTTCAGCCCGACCGCTGCGCCTTATCCG
GTAACTATCGTCTTGAGTCCAACCCGGTAAGACACGACTTATCGCCACTGGCAGCAGCCACTGGTAACAG
GATTAGCAGAGCGAGGTATGTAGGCGGTGCTACAGAGTTCTTGAAGTGGTGGCCTAACTACGGCTACACT
AGAAGAACAGTATTTGGTATCTGCGCTCTGCTGAAGCCAGTTACCTTCGGAAAAAGAGTTGGTAGCTCTT
GATCCGGCAAACAAACCACCGCTGGTAGCGGTGGTTTTTTTGTTTGCAAGCAGCAGATTACGCGCAGAAA
AAAAGGATCTCAAGAAGATCCTTTGATCTTTTCTACGGGGTCTGACGCTCAGTGGAACGAAAACTCACGT
TAAGGGATTTTGGTCATGAGATTATCAAAAAGGATCTTCACCTAGATCCTTTTAAATTAAAAATGAAGTT
TTAAATCAATCTAAAGTATATATGAGTAAACTTGGTCTGACAGTTACCAATGCTTAATCAGTGAGGCACC
TATCTCAGCGATCTGTCTATTTCGTTCATCCATAGTTGCCTGACTCCCCGTCGTGTAGATAACTACGATA
CGGGAGGGCTTACCATCTGGCCCCAGTGCTGCAATGATACCGCGGCTTCCACGCTCACCGGCTCCAGATT
TATCAGCAATAAACCAGCCAGCCGGAAGGGCCGAGCGCAGAAGTGGTCCTGCAACTTTATCCGCCTCCAT
CCAGTCTATTAATTGTTGCCGGGAAGCTAGAGTAAGTAGTTCGCCAGTTAATAGTTTGCGCAACGTTGTT
GCCATTGCTACAGGCATCGTGGTGTCACGCTCGTCGTTTGGTATGGCTTCATTCAGCTCCGGTTCCCAAC
GATCAAGGCGAGTTACATGATCCCCCATGTTGTGCAAAAAAGCGGTTAGCTCCTTCGGTCCTCCGATCGT
TGTCAGAAGTAAGTTGGCCGCAGTGTTATCACTCATGGTTATGGCAGCACTGCATAATTCTCTTACTGTC
ATGCCATCCGTAAGATGCTTTTCTGTGACTGGTGAGTACTCAACCAAGTCATTCTGAGAATAGTGTATGC
GGCGACCGAGTTGCTCTTGCCCGGCGTCAATACGGGATAATACCGCGCCACATAGCAGAACTTTAAAAGT
GCTCATCATTGGAAAACGTTCTTCGGGGCGAAAACTCTCAAGGATCTTACCGCTGTTGAGATCCAGTTCG
ATGTAACCCACTCGTGCACCCAACTGATCTTCAGCATCTTTTACTTTCACCAGCGTTTCTGGGTGAGCAA
AAACAGGAAGGCAAAATGCCGCAAAAAAGGGAATAAGGGCGACACGGAAATGTTGAATACTCATACTCTT
CCTTTTTCAATATTATTGAAGCATTTATCAGGGTTATTGTCTCATGAGCGGATACATATTTGAATGTATT
TAGAAAAATAAACAAATAGGGGTTCCGCGCACATTTCCCCGAAAAGTGCCACCTGACGTCTAAGAAACCA
TTATTATCATGACATTAACCTATAAAAATAGGCGTATCACGAGGCCCTTTCGTCTCGCGCGTTTCGGTGA
TGACGGTGAAAACCTCTGACACATGCAGCTCCCGGAGACGGTCACAGCTTGTCTGTAAGCGGATGCCGGG
AGCAGACAAGCCCGTCAGGGCGCGTCAGCGGGTGTTGGCGGGTGTCGGGGCTGGCTTAACTATGCGGCAT
CAGAGCAGATTGTACTGAGAGTGCACCATAAAATTGTAAACGTTAATATTTTGTTAAAATTCGCGTTAAA
TTTTTGTTAAATCAGCTCATTTTTTAACCAATAGACCGAAATCGGCAAAATCCCTTATAAATCAAAAGAA
TAGCCCGAGATAGAGT
[37 nt withheld, positions 4637-4673]
AAAGAACGTGGACTCCAACGTCAAAGG
[141 nt withheld, positions 4701-4841]
G
[46 nt withheld, positions 4843-4888]
A
[95 nt withheld, positions 4890-4984]
TATGCGGTGTGAAATACCGCACAGATGCGTAAGGAGAAAATACCGCATCAGGCGCCCCTGCAGGCAGCTG
CGCGCTCGCTCGCTCACTGAGGCCGCCCGGGCAAAGCCCGGGCGTCGGGCGACCTTTGGTCGCCCGGCCT
CAGTGAGCGAGCGAGCGCGCAGAGAGGGAGTGGCCAACTCCATCACTAGGGGTTCCTGCGGCCGCTCCCC
AGCATGCCTGCTATTCTCTTCCCAATCCTCCCCCTTGCTGTCCTGCCCCACCCCACCCCCCAGAATAGAA
TGACACCTACTCAGACAATGCGATGCAATTTCCTCATTTTATTAGGAAAGGACAGTGGGAGTGGCACCTT
CCAGGGTCAAGGAAGGCACGGGGGAGGGGCAAACAACAGATGGCTGGCAACTAGAAGGCACAGTCGAGGC
TGATCAGCGAGCTCTAGGAATTCTTACTTTTTCTTTTTTGCCTGGCCGGCCTTTTTCGTGGCCGCCGGCC
TTTTGTCGCCTCCCAGCTGAGACAGGTCGATCCGTGTCTCGTACAGGCCGGTGATGCTCTGGTGGATCAG
GGTGGCGTCCAGCACCTCTTTGGTGCTGGTGTACCTCTTCCGGTCGATGGTGGTGTCAAAGTACTTGAAG
GCGGCAGGGGCTCCCAGATTGGTCAGGGTAAACAGGTGGATGATATTCTCGGCCTGCTCTCTGATGGGCT
TATCCCGGTGCTTGTTGTAGGCGGACAGCACTTTGTCCAGATTAGCGTCGGCCAGGATCACTCTCTTGGA
GAACTCGCTGATCTGCTCGATGATCTCGTCCAGGTAGTGCTTGTGCTGTTCCACAAACAGCTGTTTCTGC
TCATTATCCTCGGGGGAGCCCTTCAGCTTCTCATAGTGGCTGGCCAGGTACAGGAAGTTCACATATTTGG
AGGGCAGGGCCAGTTCGTTTCCCTTCTGCAGTTCGCCGGCAGAGGCCAGCATTCTCTTCCGGCCGTTTTC
CAGCTCGAACAGGGAGTACTTAGGCAGCTTGATGATCAGGTCCTTTTTCACTTCTTTGTAGCCCTTGGCT
TCCAGAAAGTCGATGGGATTCTTCTCGAAGCTGCTTCTTTCCATGATGGTGATCCCCAGCAGCTCTTTCA
CACTCTTCAGTTTCTTGGACTTGCCCTTTTCCACTTTGGCCACCACCAGCACAGAATAGGCCACGGTGGG
GCTGTCGAAGCCGCCGTACTTCTTAGGGTCCCAGTCCTTCTTTCTGGCGATCAGCTTATCGCTGTTCCTC
TTGGGCAGGATAGACTCTTTGCTGAAGCCGCCTGTCTGCACCTCGGTCTTTTTCACGATATTCACTTGGG
GCATGCTCAGCACTTTCCGCACGGTGGCAAAATCCCGGCCCTTATCCCACACGATCTCCCCGGTTTCGCC
GTTTGTCTCGATCAGAGGCCGCTTCCGGATCTCGCCGTTGGCCAGGGTAATCTCGGTCTTGAAAAAGTTC
ATGATGTTGCTGTAGAAGAAGTACTTGGCGGTAGCCTTGCCGATTTCCTGCTCGCTCTTGGCGATCATCT
TCCGCACGTCGTACACCTTGTAGTCGCCGTACACGAACTCGCTTTCCAGCTTAGGGTACTTTTTGATCAG
GGCGGTTCCCACGACGGCGTTCAGGTAGGCGTCGTGGGCGTGGTGGTAGTTGTTGATCTCGCGCACTTTG
TAAAACTGGAAATCCTTCCGGAAATCGGACACCAGCTTGGACTTCAGGGTGATCACTTTCACTTCCCGGA
TCAGCTTGTCATTCTCGTCGTACTTAGTGTTCATCCGGGAGTCCAGGATCTGTGCCACGTGCTTTGTGAT
CTGCCGGGTTTCCACCAGCTGTCTCTTGATGAAGCCGGCCTTATCCAGTTCGCTCAGGCCGCCTCTCTCG
GCCTTGGTCAGATTGTCGAACTTTCTCTGGGTAATCAGCTTGGCGTTCAGCAGCTGCCGCCAGTAGTTCT
TCATCTTCTTCACGACCTCTTCGGAGGGCACGTTGTCGCTCTTGCCCCGGTTCTTGTCGCTTCTGGTCAG
CACCTTGTTGTCGATGGAGTCGTCCTTCAGAAAGCTCTGAGGCACGATATGGTCCACATCGTAGTCGGAC
AGCCGGTTGATGTCCAGTTCCTGGTCCACGTACATATCCCGCCCATTCTGCAGGTAGTACAGGTACAGCT
TCTCGTTCTGCAGCTGGGTGTTTTCCACGGGGTGTTCTTTCAGGATCTGGCTGCCCAGCTCTTTGATGCC
CTCTTCGATCCGCTTCATTCTCTCGCGGCTGTTCTTCTGTCCCTTCTGGGTGGTCTGGTTCTCTCTGGCC
ATTTCGATCACGATGTTCTCGGGCTTGTGCCGGCCCATCACTTTCACGAGCTCGTCCACCACCTTCACTG
TCTGCAGGATGCCCTTCTTAATGGCGGGGCTGCCGGCCAGATTGGCAATGTGCTCGTGCAGGCTATCGCC
CTGGCCGGACACCTGGGCTTTCTGGATGTCCTCTTTAAAGGTCAGGCTGTCGTCGTGGATCAGCTGCATG
AAGTTTCTGTTGGCGAAGCCGTCGGACTTCAGGAAATCCAGGATTGTCTTGCCGGACTGCTTGTCCCGGA
TGCCGTTGATCAGCTTCCGGCTCAGCCTGCCCCAGCCGGTGTATCTCCGCCGCTTCAGCTGCTTCATCAC
TTTGTCGTCGAACAGGTGGGCATAGGTTTTCAGCCGTTCCTCGATCATCTCTCTGTCCTCAAACAGTGTC
AGGGTCAGCACGATATCTTCCAGAATGTCCTCGTTTTCCTCATTGTCCAGGAAGTCCTTGTCCTTGATAA
TTTTCAGCAGATCGTGGTATGTGCCCAGGGAGGCGTTGAACCGATCTTCCACGCCGGAGATTTCCACGGA
GTCGAAGCACTCGATTTTCTTGAAGTAGTCCTCTTTCAGCTGCTTCACGGTCACTTTCCGGTTGGTCTTG
AACAGCAGGTCCACGATGGCCTTTTTCTGCTCGCCGCTCAGGAAGGCGGGCTTTCTCATTCCCTCGGTCA
CGTATTTCACTTTGGTCAGCTCGTTATACACGGTGAAGTACTCGTACAGCAGGCTGTGCTTGGGCAGCAC
CTTCTCGTTGGGCAGGTTCTTATCGAAGTTGGTCATCCGCTCGATGAAGCTCTGGGCGGAAGCGCCCTTG
TCCACCACTTCCTCGAAGTTCCAGGGGGTGATGGTTTCCTCGCTCTTTCTGGTCATCCAGGCGAATCTGC
TGTTTCCCCTGGCCAGAGGGCCCACGTAGTAGGGGATGCGGAAGGTCAGGATCTTCTCGATCTTTTCCCG
GTTGTCCTTCAGGAATGGGTAAAAATCTTCCTGCCGCCGCAGAATGGCGTGCAGCTCTCCCAGGTGGATC
TGGTGGGGGATGCTGCCGTTGTCGAAGGTCCGCTGCTTCCGCAGCAGGTCCTCTCTGTTCAGCTTCACGA
GCAGTTCCTCGGTGCCGTCCATCTTTTCCAGGATGGGCTTGATGAACTTGTAGAACTCTTCCTGGCTGGC
TCCGCCGTCAATGTAGCCGGCGT
